>Addgene plasmid #176057 | pCDNA4 CoV-2 nsp1 3xFLAG | addgene full sequence | sequence record 345355 | Addgene NGS Result
AGATCTCCCGATCCCCTATGGTGCACTCTCAGTACAATCTGCTCTGATGCCGCATAGTTAAGCCAGTATC
TGCTCCCTGCTTGTGTGTTGGAGGTCGCTGAGTAGTGCGCGAGCAAAATTTAAGCTACAACAAGGCAAGG
CTTGACCGACAATTGCATGAAGAATCTGCTTAGGGTTAGGCGTTTTGCGCTGCTTCGCGATGTACGGGCC
AGATATACGCGTTGACATTGATTATTGACTAGTTATTAATAGTAATCAATTACGGGGTCATTAGTTCATA
GCCCATATATGGAGTTCCGCGTTACATAACTTACGGTAAATGGCCCGCCTGGCTGACCGCCCAACGACCC
CCGCCCATTGACGTCAATAATGACGTATGTTCCCATAGTAACGCCAATAGGGACTTTCCATTGACGTCAA
TGGGTGGAGTATTTACGGTAAACTGCCCACTTGGCAGTACATCAAGTGTATCATATGCCAAGTACGCCCC
CTATTGACGTCAATGACGGTAAATGGCCCGCCTGGCATTATGCCCAGTACATGACCTTATGGGACTTTCC
TACTTGGCAGTACATCTACGTATTAGTCATCGCTATTACCATGGTGATGCGGTTTTGGCAGTACATCAAT
GGGCGTGGATAGCGGTTTGACTCACGGGGATTTCCAAGTCTCCACCCCATTGACGTCAATGGGAGTTTGT
TTTGGCACCAAAATCAACGGGACTTTCCAAAATGTCGTAACAACTCCGCCCCATTGACGCAAATGGGCGG
TAGGCGTGTACGGTGGGAGGTCTATATAAGCAGAGCTCTCCCTATCAGTGATAGAGATCTCCCTATCAGT
GATAGAGATCGTCGACGAGCTCGTTTAGTGAACCGTCAGATCGCCTGGAGACGCCATCCACGCTGTTTTG
ACCTCCATAGAAGACACCGGGACCGATCCAGCCTCCGGACTCTAGCGTTTAAACTTAAGCTTGGTACCGA
GCTCGGATCCACTAGTCCAGTGTGGTGGAATTCTGCAGATATCCAGCACAGTGGCGGCCGCATGGAGAGC
CTTGTCCCTGGTTTCAAC
[348 nt withheld, positions 1069-1416]
AACGGTAATAAAGGAGCTGGTGGCCATAGTTACGGCGCCGATCTAAAGTCATTTGACTTAGGCGACGAGC
TTGGCACTGATCCTTATGAAGATTTTCAAGAAAACTGGAACACTAAACATAGCAGTGGTGTTACCCGTGA
ACTCATGCGTGAGCTTAACGGAGGGTGGCGGCCGCTCGAGGGAGGCGGTGGAGCCGACTACAAGGACCAC
GACGGCGACTACAAGGACCACGACATCGACTACAAGGACGACGACGACAAGGGGCCCGTTTAAACCCGCT
GATCAGCCTCGACTGTGCCTTCTAGTTGCCAGCCATCTGTTGTTTGCCCCTCCCCCGTGCCTTCCTTGAC
CCTGGAAGGTGCCACTCCCACTGTCCTTTCCTAATAAAATGAGGAAATTGCATCGCATTGTCTGAGTAGG
TGTCATTCTATTCTGGGGGGTGGGGTGGGGCAGGACAGCAAGGGGGAGGATTGGGAAGACAATAGCAGGC
ATGCTGGGGATGCGGTGGGCTCTATGGCTTCTGAGGCGGAAAGAACCAGCTGGGGCTCTAGGGGGTATCC
CC
[124 nt withheld, positions 1979-2102]
C
[91 nt withheld, positions 2104-2194]
A
[49 nt withheld, positions 2196-2244]
CCTTTGACGTTGGAGTCCACGTTCTTT
[37 nt withheld, positions 2272-2308]
ACCCTATCTCGGTCTATTCTTTTGATTTATAAGGGATTTTGCCGATTTCGGCCTATTGGTTAAAAAATGA
GCTGATTTAACAAAAATTTAACGCGAATTAATTCTGTGGAATGTGTGTCAGTTAGGGTGTGGAAAGTCCC
CAGGCTCCCCAGCAGGCAGAAGTATGCAAAGCATGCATCTCAATTAGTCAGCAACCAGGTGTGGAAAGTC
CCCAGGCTCCCCAGCAGGCAGAAGTATGCAAAGCATGCATCTCAATTAGTCAGCAACCATAGTCCCGCCC
CTAACTCCGCCCATCCCGCCCCTAACTCCGCCCAGTTCCGCCCATTCTCCGCCCCATGGCTGACTAATTT
TTTTTATTTATGCAGAGGCCGAGGCCGCCTCTGCCTCTGAGCTATTCCAGAAGTAGTGAGGAGGCTTTTT
TGGAGGCCTAGGCTTTTGCAAAAAGCTCCCGGGAGCTTGTATATCCATTTTCGGATCTGATCAGCACGTG
TTGACAATTAATCATCGGCATAGTATAATACGACAAGGTGAGGAACTAAACCATGGCCAAGTTGACCAGT
GCCGTTCCGGTGCTCACCGCGCGCGACGTCGCCGGAGCGGTCGAGTTCTGGACCGACCGGCTCGGGTTCT
CCCGGGACTTCGTGGAGGACGACTTCGCCGGTGTGGTCCGGGACGACGTGACCCTGTTCATCAGCGCGGT
CCAGGACCAGGTGGTGCCGGACAACACCCTGGCCTGGGTGTGGGTGCGCGGCCTGGACGAGCTGTACGCC
GAGTGGTCGGAGGTCGTGTCCACGAACTTCCGGGACGCCTCCGGGCCGGCCATGACCGAGATCGGCGAGC
AGCCGTGGGGGCGGGAGTTCGCCCTGCGCGACCCGGCCGGCAACTGCGTGCACTTCGTGGCCGAGGAGCA
GGACTGACACGTGCTACGAGATTTCGATTCCACCGCCGCCTTCTATGAAAGGTTGGGCTTCGGAATCGTT
TTCCGGGACGCCGGCTGGATGATCCTCCAGCGCGGGGATCTCATGCTGGAGTTCTTCGCCCACCCCAACT
TGTTTATTGCAGCTTATAATGGTTACAAATAAAGCAATAGCATCACAAATTTCACAAATAAAGCATTTTT
TTCACTGCATTCTAGTTGTGGTTTGTCCAAACTCATCAATGTATCTTATCATGTCTGTATACCGTCGACC
TCTAGCTAGAGCTTGGCGTAATCATGGTCATAGCTGTTTCCTGTGTGAAATTGTTATCCGCTCACAATTC
CACACAACATACGAGCCGGAAGCATAAAGTGTAAAGCCTGGGGTGCCTAATGAGTGAGCTAACTCACATT
AATTGCGTTGCGCTCACTGCCCGCTTTCCAGTCGGGAAACCTGTCGTGCCAGCTGCATTAATGAATCGGC
CAACGCGCGGGGAGAGGCGGTTTGCGTATTGGGCGCTCTTCCGCTTCCTCGCTCACTGACTCGCTGCGCT
CGGTCGTTCGGCTGCGGCGAGCGGTATCAGCTCACTCAAAGGCGGTAATACGGTTATCCACAGAATCAGG
GGATAACGCAGGAAAGAACATGTGAGCAAAAGGCCAGCAAAAGGCCAGGAACCGTAAAAAGGCCGCGTTG
CTGGCGTTTTTCCATAGGCTCCGCCCCCCTGACGAGCATCACAAAAATCGACGCTCAAGTCAGAGGTGGC
GAAACCCGACAGGACTATAAAGATACCAGGCGTTTCCCCCTGGAAGCTCCCTCGTGCGCTCTCCTGTTCC
GACCCTGCCGCTTACCGGATACCTGTCCGCCTTTCTCCCTTCGGGAAGCGTGGCGCTTTCTCATAGCTCA
CGCTGTAGGTATCTCAGTTCGGTGTAGGTCGTTCGCTCCAAGCTGGGCTGTGTGCACGAACCCCCCGTTC
AGCCCGACCGCTGCGCCTTATCCGGTAACTATCGTCTTGAGTCCAACCCGGTAAGACACGACTTATCGCC
ACTGGCAGCAGCCACTGGTAACAGGATTAGCAGAGCGAGGTATGTAGGCGGTGCTACAGAGTTCTTGAAG
TGGTGGCCTAACTACGGCTACACTAGAAGAACAGTATTTGGTATCTGCGCTCTGCTGAAGCCAGTTACCT
TCGGAAAAAGAGTTGGTAGCTCTTGATCCGGCAAACAAACCACCGCTGGTAGCGGTGGTTTTTTTGTTTG
CAAGCAGCAGATTACGCGCAGAAAAAAAGGATCTCAAGAAGATCCTTTGATCTTTTCTACGGGGTCTGAC
GCTCAGTGGAACGAAAACTCACGTTAAGGGATTTTGGTCATGAGATTATCAAAAAGGATCTTCACCTAGA
TCCTTTTAAATTAAAAATGAAGTTTTAAATCAATCTAAAGTATATATGAGTAAACTTGGTCTGACAGTTA
CCAATGCTTAATCAGTGAGGCACCTATCTCAGCGATCTGTCTATTTCGTTCATCCATAGTTGCCTGACTC
CCCGTCGTGTAGATAACTACGATACGGGAGGGCTTACCATCTGGCCCCAGTGCTGCAATGATACCGCGAG
ACCCACGCTCACCGGCTCCAGATTTATCAGCAATAAACCAGCCAGCCGGAAGGGCCGAGCGCAGAAGTGG
TCCTGCAACTTTATCCGCCTCCATCCAGTCTATTAATTGTTGCCGGGAAGCTAGAGTAAGTAGTTCGCCA
GTTAATAGTTTGCGCAACGTTGTTGCCATTGCTACAGGCATCGTGGTGTCACGCTCGTCGTTTGGTATGG
CTTCATTCAGCTCCGGTTCCCAACGATCAAGGCGAGTTACATGATCCCCCATGTTGTGCAAAAAAGCGGT
TAGCTCCTTCGGTCCTCCGATCGTTGTCAGAAGTAAGTTGGCCGCAGTGTTATCACTCATGGTTATGGCA
GCACTGCATAATTCTCTTACTGTCATGCCATCCGTAAGATGCTTTTCTGTGACTGGTGAGTACTCAACCA
AGTCATTCTGAGAATAGTGTATGCGGCGACCGAGTTGCTCTTGCCCGGCGTCAATACGGGATAATACCGC
GCCACATAGCAGAACTTTAAAAGTGCTCATCATTGGAAAACGTTCTTCGGGGCGAAAACTCTCAAGGATC
TTACCGCTGTTGAGATCCAGTTCGATGTAACCCACTCGTGCACCCAACTGATCTTCAGCATCTTTTACTT
TCACCAGCGTTTCTGGGTGAGCAAAAACAGGAAGGCAAAATGCCGCAAAAAAGGGAATAAGGGCGACACG
GAAATGTTGAATACTCATACTCTTCCTTTTTCAATATTATTGAAGCATTTATCAGGGTTATTGTCTCATG
AGCGGATACATATTTGAATGTATTTAGAAAAATAAACAAATAGGGGTTCCGCGCACATTTCCCCGAAAAG
TGCCACCTGACGTCGACGGATCGGG
Features (pLannotate 1.2.2; 23 found; start..end, strand, type, name):
     17..69      -  misc_feature   bom (fragment): basis of mobility region from pBR322
    224..603     +  enhancer       CMV enhancer: human cytomegalovirus immediate early enhancer
    604..807     +  promoter       CMV promoter: human cytomegalovirus (CMV) immediate early promoter
    809..828     +  promoter       PLtetO-1 promoter (fragment): modified phage lambda PL promoter with tet operator sites (Lutz and Bujard, 1997)
    830..849     +  promoter       PLtetO-1 promoter (fragment): modified phage lambda PL promoter with tet operator sites (Lutz and Bujard, 1997)
    857..890     +  promoter       TRE3GV promoter (fragment): 3rd-generation Tet-responsive promoter that can be activated by binding of Tet-On® 3G, optimized for retroviral and lentiviral vectors
   1042..1581    +  CDS            R1A_SARS2 (fragment) (sequence partly withheld): Experimental evidence at protein level: Swiss-Prot protein existence level 1. [Non-structural protein 10]: Plays a pivotal role in viral transcription by stimulating both nsp14 3'-5' exoribonuclease and nsp16 2'-O-methyltransferase activities. Therefore plays an essential role in viral mRNAs cap methylation. From Severe acute respiratory syndrome coronavirus 2 (2019-nCoV) (SARS-CoV-2).
   1657..1677    +  CDS            FLAG (fragment): FLAG® epitope tag, followed by an enterokinase cleavage site
   1709..1933    +  polyA_signal   bGH poly(A) signal: bovine growth hormone polyadenylation signal
   1937..1958    +  promoter       SV40 promoter (fragment): SV40 enhancer and early promoter
   1979..2407    +  rep_origin     f1 ori (sequence partly withheld): f1 bacteriophage origin of replication; arrow indicates direction of (+) strand synthesis
   2421..2750    +  promoter       SV40 promoter: SV40 enhancer and early promoter
   2798..2825    +  promoter       EM7 promoter (fragment): synthetic bacterial promoter&nbsp
   2851..3225    +  CDS            BleoR: antibiotic-binding protein; Sh ble from Streptoalloteichus hindustanus; confers resistance to bleomycin, phleomycin, and Zeocin™
   3235..3360    +  CDS            ble (fragment): BLE_KLEPN - Experimental evidence at protein level: Swiss-Prot protein existence level 1. Binding protein with a strong affinity to the bleomycin family of antibiotics. Binds to CL990; an antimitotic-antibiotic compound. From Klebsiella pneumoniae.
   3355..3476    +  polyA_signal   SV40 poly(A) signal: SV40 polyadenylation signal
   3549..3565    -  protein_bind   lac operator: The lac repressor binds to the lac operator to inhibit transcription in E. coli. This inhibition can be relieved by adding lactose or isopropyl-β-D-thiogalactopyranoside (IPTG). lac repressor encoded by lacI
   3573..3603    -  promoter       lac promoter: promoter for the E. coli lac operon
   3618..3639    -  protein_bind   CAP binding site: CAP binding activates transcription in the presence of cAMP. E. coli catabolite activator protein
   3652..3744    -  CDS            lacI (fragment): lac repressor; lacI; The lac repressor binds to the lac operator to inhibit transcription in E. coli. This inhibition can be relieved by adding lactose or isopropyl-β-D-thiogalactopyranoside (IPTG).
   3927..4515    -  rep_origin     ori: high-copy-number ColE1/pMB1/pBR322/pUC origin of replication
   4686..5546    -  CDS            AmpR: β-lactamase; bla; confers resistance to ampicillin, carbenicillin, and related antibiotics
   5547..5651    -  promoter       AmpR promoter: bla
