[The description below was written by a language model from this plasmid's Addgene catalogue record and pLannotate feature annotations shown in this document.]
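Description:
pCDNA4 CoV-2 nsp1 3xFLAG is a mammalian expression plasmid built on the pCDNA4TO backbone for producing wild-type SARS-CoV-2 non-structural protein 1 (nsp1) in cultured mammalian cells. It is maintained in E. coli through a high-copy ColE1/pUC-type origin with ampicillin resistance (AmpR under its own bla promoter), and it also carries an f1 origin. For selection in mammalian cells, an SV40 enhancer/early promoter drives the Sh ble bleomycin/Zeocin resistance gene, terminated by an SV40 polyadenylation signal. An EM7 promoter fragment upstream of the same gene would allow its expression in bacteria as well.

The expression cassette consists of the human CMV immediate-early enhancer and promoter, followed by two short tet operator-like matches. This fits the tetracycline-operator (TO) design of the backbone, in which transcription is constitutive in ordinary cells but can be repressed and then induced by tetracycline in cells expressing the Tet repressor. Downstream lies the 540 bp nsp1 coding region, annotated as a fragment of the ORF1a/ORF1ab replicase polyprotein. The functional note attached to that automated annotation describes nsp10 and does not apply to this insert. The record states that nsp1 is fused at its C-terminus to a backbone-encoded 3xFLAG tag, of which the feature table detects only a partial FLAG match, and the transcript ends at the bovine growth hormone poly(A) signal.

The catalogue's total size of 540 bp is evidently the insert length, since the sequenced record is 5,693 nt. The construct is used to express epitope-tagged nsp1 for detection or immunoprecipitation, in work on how nsp1 suppresses cellular gene expression while viral gene expression is preserved.
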