Addgene plasmid #176057: pCDNA4 CoV-2 nsp1 3xFLAG
Purpose: Expressing WT CoV2 nsp1 in mammalian cells. This contains a 3XFLAG tag fusion to nsp1's C-terminus.
Depositing lab: Britt Glaunsinger. Depositing organization: University of California, Berkeley. Publication: The N-terminal domain of SARS-CoV-2 nsp1 plays key roles in suppression of cellular gene expression and preservation of viral gene expression. Mendez AS, Ly M, Gonzalez-Sanchez AM, Hartenian E, Ingolia NT, Cate JH, Glaunsinger BA. Cell Rep. 2021 Oct 19;37(3):109841. doi: 10.1016/j.celrep.2021.109841. Epub 2021 Sep 30. PubMed 34624207.
Backbone
  Vector backbone: pCDNA4TO
  Backbone size w/o insert (bp): 5163
  Total vector size (bp): 540
  Vector type: Mammalian Expression
  Selectable markers: Bleomycin
Growth in bacteria
  Bacterial resistance: Ampicillin, 100 μg/mL
  Growth temperature: 37°C
  Growth strain: DH5alpha
  Copy number: High Copy
Gene/Insert
  Gene/Insert name: CoV-2 nsp1
  Species: SARS-CoV-2
  Insert size (bp): 540
  Entrez Gene: ORF1ab (a.k.a. GU280_gp01)
  Promoter: CMV
  Tag / fusion protein: 3xFLAG (C terminal on backbone)
  Cloning method: Unknown
  Sequencing primers: 5′ CMV forward; 3′ BGH reverse
Terms and licenses: Academic/Nonprofit Terms; Industry Terms: Not Available to Industry
How to cite: pCDNA4 CoV-2 nsp1 3xFLAG was a gift from Britt Glaunsinger (Addgene plasmid # 176057 ; http://n2t.net/addgene:176057 ; RRID:Addgene_176057)
